>Addgene plasmid #202084 | pYS19 | addgene full sequence | sequence record 399551 | Addgene NGS Result
CTGCAGCCTGAATATGGGCCAAACAGGATATCTGTGGTAAGCAGTTCCTGCCCCGGCTCAGGGCCAAGAA
CAGATGGAACAGCTGAATATGGGCCAAACAGGATATCTGTGGTAAGCAGTTCCTGCCCCGGCTCAGGGCC
AAGAACAGATGGTCCCCAGATGCGGTCCAGCCCTCAGCAGTTTCTAGAGAACCATCAGATGTTTCCAGGG
TGCCCCAAGGACCTGAAATGACCCTGTGCCTTATTTGAACTAACCAATCAGTTCGCTTCTCGCTTCTGTT
CGCGCGCTTCTGCTCCCCGAGCTCAATAAAAGAGCCCACAACCCCTCACTCGGGGCGCCAGTCCTCCGAT
TGACTGAGTCGCCCGGGTACCCGTGTATCCAATAAACCCTCTTGCAGTTGCATCCGACTTGTGGTCTCGC
TGTTCCTTGGGAGGGTCTCCTCTGAGTGATTGACTACCCGTCAGCGGGGGTCTTTCATTTGGGGGCTCGT
CCGGGATCGGGAGACCCCTGCCCAGGGACCACCGACCCACCACCGGGAGGCAAGCTGGCCAGCAACTTAT
CTGTGTCTGTCCGATTGTCTAGTGTCTATGACTGATTTTATGCGCCTGCGTCGGTACTAGCTAGTTAGCT
AACTAGCTCTGTATCTGGCGGACCCGTGGTGGAACTGACGAGTTCTGAACACCCGGCCGCAACCCTGGGA
GACGTCCCAGGGACTTTGGGGGCCGTTTTTGTGGCCCGACCTGAGGAAGGGAGTCGATGTGGAATCCGAC
CCCGTCAGGATATGTGGTTCTGGTAGGAGACGAGAACCTAAAACAGTTCCCGCCTCCGTCTGAATTTTTG
CTTTCGGTTTGGAACCGAAGCCGCGCGTCTTGTCTGCTGCAGCGCTGCAGCATCGTTCTGTGTTGTCTCT
GTCTGACTGTGTTTCTGTATTTGTCTGAAAATTAGGGCCAGACTGTTACCACTCCCTTAAGTTTGACCTT
AGGTCACTGGAAAGATGTCGAGCGGATCGCTCACAACCAGTCGGTAGATGTCAAGAAGAGACGTTGGGTT
ACCTTCTGCTCTGCAGAATGGCCAACCTTTAACGTCGGATGGCCGCGAGACGGCACCTTTAACCGAGACC
TCATCACCCAGGTTAAGATCAAGGTCTTTTCACCTGGCCCGCATGGACACCCAGACCAGGTCCCCTACAT
CGTGACCTGGGAAGCCTTGGCTTTTGACCCCCCTCCCTGGGTCAAGCCCTTTGTACACCCTAAGCCTCCG
CCTCCTCTTCCTCCATCCGCCCCGTCTCTCCCCCTTGAACCTCCTCGTTCGACCCCGCCTCGATCCTCCC
TTTATCCAGCCCTCACTCCTTCTCTAGGCGCCGGCCGGATCCGAGGGCCTATTTCCCATGATTCCTTCAT
ATTTGCATATACGATACAAGGCTGTTAGAGAGATAATTGGAATTAATTTGACTGTAAACACAAAGATATT
AGTACAAAATACGTGACGTAGAAAGTAATAATTTCTTGGGTAGTTTGCAGTTTTAAAATTATGTTTTAAA
ATGGACTATCATATGCTTACCGTAACTTGAAAGTATTTCGATTTCTTGGCTTTATATATCTTGTGGAAAG
GACGAAACACCGCGGGCCAGTACCCAAAAAGCGTTTTAGAGCTAGAAATAGCAAGTTAAAATAAGGCTAG
TCCGTTATCAACTTGAAAAAGTGGCACCGAGTCGGTGCTTTTTTTCGAATTCCGATGTACGGGCCAGATA
TACGCGTTATCATCGCGTGAGGCTCCGGTGCCCGTCAGTGGGCAGAGCGCACATCGCCCACAGTCCCCGA
GAAGTTGGGGGGAGGGGTCGGCAATTGAACCGGTGCCTAGAGAAGGTGGCGCGGGGTAAACTGGGAAAGT
GATGTCGTGTACTGGCTCCGCCTTTTTCCCGAGGGTGGGGGAGAACCGTATATAAGTGCAGTAGTCGCCG
TGAACGTTCTTTTTCGCAACGGGTTTGCCGCCAGAACACAGGTAAGTGCCGTGTGTGGTTCCCGCGGGCC
TGGCCTCTTTACGGGTTATGGCCCTTGCGTGCCTTGAATTACTTCCACGCCCCTGGCTGCAGTACGTGAT
TCTTGATCCCGAGCTTCGGGTTGGAAGTGGGTGGGAGAGTTCGAGGCCTTGCGCTTAAGGAGCCCCTTCG
CCTCGTGCTTGAGTTGAGGCCTGGCCTGGGCGCTGGGGCCGCCGCGTGCGAATCTGGTGGCACCTTCGCG
CCTGTCTCGCTGCTTTCGATAAGTCTCTAGCCATTTAAAATTTTTGATGACCTGCTGCGACGCTTTTTTT
CTGGCAAGATAGTCTTGTAAATGCGGGCCAAGATCTGCACACTGGTATTTCGGTTTTTGGGGCCGCGGGC
GGCGACGGGGCCCGTGCGTCCCAGCGCACATGTTCGGCGAGGCGGGGCCTGCGAGCGCGGCCACCGAGAA
TCGGACGGGGGTAGTCTCAAGCTGGCCGGCCTGCTCTGGTGCCTGGCCTCGCGCCGCCGTGTATCGCCCC
GCCCTGGGCGGCAAGGCTGGCCCGGTCGGCACCAGTTGCGTGAGCGGAAAGATGGCCGCTTCCCGGCCCT
GCTGCAGGGAGCTCAAAATGGAGGACGCGGCGCTCGGGAGAGCGGGCGGGTGAGTCACCCACACAAAGGA
AAAGGGCCTTTCCGTCCTCAGCCGTCGCTTCATGTGACTCCACGGAGTACCGGGCGCCGTCCAGGCACCT
CGATTAGTTCTCGAGCTTTTGGAGTACGTCGTCTTTAGGTTGGGGGGAGGGGTTTTATGCGATGGAGTTT
CCCCACACTGAGTGGGTGGAGACTGAAGTTAGGCCAGCTTGGCACTTGATGTAATTCTCCTTGGAATTTG
CCCTTTTTGAGTTTGGATCTTGGTTCATTCTCAAGCCTCAGACAGTGGTTCAAAGTTTTTTTCTTCCATT
TCAGGTGTCGTGAGGGCCACCATGGATTATAAGGATGACGACGATAAGGTGAGCAAGGGCGAGGAGGATA
ACATGGCCATCATCAAGGAGTTCATGCGCTTCAAGGTGCACATGGAGGGCTCCGTGAACGGCCACGAGTT
CGAGATCGAGGGCGAGGGCGAGGGCCGCCCCTACGAGGGCACCCAGACCGCCAAGCTGAAGGTGACCAAG
GGTGGCCCCCTGCCCTTCGCCTGGGACATCCTGTCCCCTCAGTTCATGTACGGCTCCAAGGCCTACGTGA
AGCACCCCGCCGACATCCCCGACTACTTGAAGCTGTCCTTCCCCGAGGGCTTCAAGTGGGAGCGCGTGAT
GAACTTCGAGGACGGCGGCGTGGTGACCGTGACCCAGGACTCCTCCCTGCAGGACGGCGAGTTCATCTAC
AAGGTGAAGCTGCGCGGCACCAACTTCCCCTCCGACGGCCCCGTAATGCAGAAGAAGACCATGGGCTGGG
AGGCCTCCTCCGAGCGGATGTACCCCGAGGACGGCGCCCTGAAGGGCGAGATCAAGCAGAGGCTGAAGCT
GAAGGACGGCGGCCACTACGACGCTGAGGTCAAGACCACCTACAAGGCCAAGAAGCCCGTGCAGCTGCCC
GGCGCCTACAACGTCAACATCAAGTTGGACATCACCTCCCACAACGAGGACTACACCATCGTGGAACAGT
ACGAACGCGCCGAGGGCCGCCACTCCACCGGCGGCATGGACGAGCTGTACAAGGTCGCTACCATCGAGGG
ATCCGGAGAGGGCAGAGGAAGTCTGCTAACATGCGGTGACGTCGAGGAGAATCCTGGCCCAATGGACAAG
AAGTACAGCATCGGCCTGGACATCGGCACCAACAGCGTGGGCTGGGCCGTGATCACCGACGAGTACAAGG
TGCCCAGCAAGAAGTTCAAGGTGCTGGGCAACACCGACCGCCACAGCATCAAGAAGAACCTGATCGGCGC
CCTGCTGTTCGACAGCGGCGAGACCGCCGAGGCCACCCGCCTGAAGCGCACCGCCCGCCGCCGCTACACC
CGCCGCAAGAACCGCATCTGCTACCTGCAGGAGATCTTCAGCAACGAGATGGCCAAGGTGGACGACAGCT
TCTTCCACCGCCTGGAGGAGAGCTTCCTGGTGGAGGAGGACAAGAAGCACGAGCGCCACCCCATCTTCGG
CAACATCGTGGACGAGGTGGCCTACCACGAGAAGTACCCCACCATCTACCACCTGCGCAAGAAGCTGGTG
GACAGCACCGACAAGGCCGACCTGCGCCTGATCTACCTGGCCCTGGCCCACATGATCAAGTTCCGCGGCC
ACTTCCTGATCGAGGGCGACCTGAACCCCGACAACAGCGACGTGGACAAGCTGTTCATCCAGCTGGTGCA
GACCTACAACCAGCTGTTCGAGGAGAACCCCATCAACGCCAGCGGCGTGGACGCCAAGGCCATCCTGAGC
GCCCGCCTGAGCAAGAGCCGCCGCCTGGAGAACCTGATCGCCCAGCTGCCCGGCGAGAAGAAGAACGGCC
TGTTCGGCAACCTGATCGCCCTGAGCCTGGGCCTGACCCCCAACTTCAAGAGCAACTTCGACCTGGCCGA
GGACGCCAAGCTGCAGCTGAGCAAGGACACCTACGACGACGACCTGGACAACCTGCTGGCCCAGATCGGC
GACCAGTACGCCGACCTGTTCCTGGCCGCCAAGAACCTGAGCGACGCCATCCTGCTGAGCGACATCCTGC
GCGTGAACACCGAGATCACCAAGGCCCCCCTGAGCGCCAGCATGATCAAGCGCTACGACGAGCACCACCA
GGACCTGACCCTGCTGAAGGCCCTGGTGCGCCAGCAGCTGCCCGAGAAGTACAAGGAGATCTTCTTCGAC
CAGAGCAAGAACGGCTACGCCGGCTACATCGACGGCGGCGCCAGCCAGGAGGAGTTCTACAAGTTCATCA
AGCCCATCCTGGAGAAGATGGACGGCACCGAGGAGCTGCTGGTGAAGCTGAACCGCGAGGACCTGCTGCG
CAAGCAGCGCACCTTCGACAACGGCAGCATCCCCCACCAGATCCACCTGGGCGAGCTGCACGCCATCCTG
CGCCGCCAGGAGGACTTCTACCCCTTCCTGAAGGACAACCGCGAGAAGATCGAGAAGATCCTGACCTTCC
GCATCCCCTACTACGTCGGCCCCCTGGCCCGCGGCAACAGCCGCTTCGCCTGGATGACCCGCAAGAGCGA
GGAGACCATCACCCCCTGGAACTTCGAGGAGGTGGTGGACAAGGGCGCCAGCGCCCAGAGCTTCATCGAG
CGCATGACCAACTTCGACAAGAACCTGCCCAACGAGAAGGTGCTGCCCAAGCACAGCCTGCTGTACGAGT
ACTTCACCGTGTACAACGAGCTGACCAAGGTGAAGTACGTGACCGAGGGCATGCGCAAGCCCGCCTTCCT
GAGCGGCGAGCAGAAGAAGGCCATCGTGGACCTGCTGTTCAAGACCAACCGCAAGGTGACCGTGAAGCAG
CTGAAGGAGGACTACTTCAAGAAGATCGAGTGCTTCGACAGCGTGGAGATCAGCGGCGTGGAGGACCGCT
TCAACGCCAGCCTGGGCACCTACCACGACCTGCTGAAGATCATCAAGGACAAGGACTTCCTGGACAACGA
GGAGAACGAGGACATCCTGGAGGACATCGTGCTGACCCTGACCCTGTTCGAGGACCGCGAGATGATCGAG
GAGCGCCTGAAGACCTACGCCCACCTGTTCGACGACAAGGTGATGAAGCAGCTGAAGCGCCGCCGCTACA
CCGGCTGGGGCCGCCTGAGCCGCAAGCTGATCAACGGCATCCGCGACAAGCAGAGCGGCAAGACCATCCT
GGACTTCCTGAAGAGCGACGGCTTCGCCAACCGCAACTTCATGCAGCTGATCCACGACGACAGCCTGACC
TTCAAGGAGGACATCCAGAAGGCCCAGGTGAGCGGCCAGGGCGACAGCCTGCACGAGCACATCGCCAACC
TGGCCGGCAGCCCCGCCATCAAGAAGGGCATCCTGCAGACCGTGAAGGTGGTGGACGAGCTGGTGAAGGT
GATGGGCCGCCACAAGCCCGAGAACATCGTGATCGAGATGGCCCGCGAGAACCAGACCACCCAGAAGGGC
CAGAAGAACAGCCGCGAGCGCATGAAGCGCATCGAGGAGGGCATCAAGGAGCTGGGCAGCCAGATCCTGA
AGGAGCACCCCGTGGAGAACACCCAGCTGCAGAACGAGAAGCTGTACCTGTACTACCTGCAGAACGGCCG
CGACATGTACGTGGACCAGGAGCTGGACATCAACCGCCTGAGCGACTACGACGTGGACCACATCGTGCCC
CAGAGCTTCCTGAAGGACGACAGCATCGACAACAAGGTGCTGACCCGCAGCGACAAGAACCGCGGCAAGA
GCGACAACGTGCCCAGCGAGGAGGTGGTGAAGAAGATGAAGAACTACTGGCGCCAGCTGCTGAACGCCAA
GCTGATCACCCAGCGCAAGTTCGACAACCTGACCAAGGCCGAGCGCGGCGGCCTGAGCGAGCTGGACAAG
GCCGGCTTCATCAAGCGCCAGCTGGTGGAGACCCGCCAGATCACCAAGCACGTGGCCCAGATCCTGGACA
GCCGCATGAACACCAAGTACGACGAGAACGACAAGCTGATCCGCGAGGTGAAGGTGATCACCCTGAAGAG
CAAGCTGGTGAGCGACTTCCGCAAGGACTTCCAGTTCTACAAGGTGCGCGAGATCAACAACTACCACCAC
GCCCACGACGCCTACCTGAACGCCGTGGTGGGCACCGCCCTGATCAAGAAGTACCCCAAGCTGGAGAGCG
AGTTCGTGTACGGCGACTACAAGGTGTACGACGTGCGCAAGATGATCGCCAAGAGCGAGCAGGAGATCGG
CAAGGCCACCGCCAAGTACTTCTTCTACAGCAACATCATGAACTTCTTCAAGACCGAGATCACCCTGGCC
AACGGCGAGATCCGCAAGCGCCCCCTGATCGAGACCAACGGCGAGACCGGCGAGATCGTGTGGGACAAGG
GCCGCGACTTCGCCACCGTGCGCAAGGTGCTGAGCATGCCCCAGGTGAACATCGTGAAGAAGACCGAGGT
GCAGACCGGCGGCTTCAGCAAGGAGAGCATCCTGCCCAAGCGCAACAGCGACAAGCTGATCGCCCGCAAG
AAGGACTGGGACCCCAAGAAGTACGGCGGCTTCGACAGCCCCACCGTGGCCTACAGCGTGCTGGTGGTGG
CCAAGGTGGAGAAGGGCAAGAGCAAGAAGCTGAAGAGCGTGAAGGAGCTGCTGGGCATCACCATCATGGA
GCGCAGCAGCTTCGAGAAGAACCCCATCGACTTCCTGGAGGCCAAGGGCTACAAGGAGGTGAAGAAGGAC
CTGATCATCAAGCTGCCCAAGTACAGCCTGTTCGAGCTGGAGAACGGCCGCAAGCGCATGCTGGCCAGCG
CCGGCGAGCTGCAGAAGGGCAACGAGCTGGCCCTGCCCAGCAAGTACGTGAACTTCCTGTACCTGGCCAG
CCACTACGAGAAGCTGAAGGGCAGCCCCGAGGACAACGAGCAGAAGCAGCTGTTCGTGGAGCAGCACAAG
CACTACCTGGACGAGATCATCGAGCAGATCAGCGAGTTCAGCAAGCGCGTGATCCTGGCCGACGCCAACC
TGGACAAGGTGCTGAGCGCCTACAACAAGCACCGCGACAAGCCCATCCGCGAGCAGGCCGAGAACATCAT
CCACCTGTTCACCCTGACCAACCTGGGCGCCCCCGCCGCCTTCAAGTACTTCGACACCACCATCGACCGC
AAGCGCTACACCAGCACCAAGGAGGTGCTGGACGCCACCCTGATCCACCAGAGCATCACCGGCCTGTACG
AGACCCGCATCGACCTGAGCCAGCTGGGCGGCGACAGCCGCGCCGACCCCAAGAAGAAGCGCAAGGTGTG
AGCGGCCGCATCGATAAAATAAAAGATTTTATTTAGTCTCCAGAAAAAGGGGGGAATGAAAGACCCCACC
TGTAGGTTTGGCAAGCTAGCTTAAGTAACGCCATTTTGCAAGGCATGGAAAAATACATAACTGAGAATAG
AGAAGTTCAGATCAAGGTCAGGAACAGATGGAACAGCTGAATATGGGCCAAACAGGATATCTGTGGTAAG
CAGTTCCTGCCCCGGCTCAGGGCCAAGAACAGATGGAACAGCTGAATATGGGCCAAACAGGATATCTGTG
GTAAGCAGTTCCTGCCCCGGCTCAGGGCCAAGAACAGATGGTCCCCAGATGCGGTCCAGCCCTCAGCAGT
TTCTAGAGAACCATCAGATGTTTCCAGGGTGCCCCAAGGACCTGAAATGACCCTGTGCCTTATTTGAACT
AACCAATCAGTTCGCTTCTCGCTTCTGTTCGCGCGCTTCTGCTCCCCGAGCTCAATAAAAGAGCCCACAA
CCCCTCACTCGGGGCGCCAGTCCTCCGATTGACTGAGTCGCCCGGGTACCCGTGTATCCAATAAACCCTC
TTGCAGTTGCATCCGACTTGTGGTCTCGCTGTTCCTTGGGAGGGTCTCCTCTGAGTGATTGACTACCCGT
CAGCGGGGGTCTTTCACATGCAGCATGTATCAAAATTAATTTGGTTTTTTTTCTTAAGTATTTACATTAA
ATGGCCATAGTTGCATTAATGAATCGGCCAACGCGCGGGGAGAGGCGGTTTGCGTATTGGGCGCTCTTCC
GCTTCCTCGCTCACTGACTCGCTGCGCTCGGTCGTTCGGCTGCGGCGAGCGGTATCAGCTCACTCAAAGG
CGGTAATACGGTTATCCACAGAATCAGGGGATAACGCAGGAAAGAACATGTGAGCAAAAGGCCAGCAAAA
GGCCAGGAACCGTAAAAAGGCCGCGTTGCTGGCGTTTTTCCATAGGCTCCGCCCCCCTGACGAGCATCAC
AAAAATCGACGCTCAAGTCAGAGGTGGCGAAACCCGACAGGACTATAAAGATACCAGGCGTTTCCCCCTG
GAAGCTCCCTCGTGCGCTCTCCTGTTCCGACCCTGCCGCTTACCGGATACCTGTCCGCCTTTCTCCCTTC
GGGAAGCGTGGCGCTTTCTCATAGCTCACGCTGTAGGTATCTCAGTTCGGTGTAGGTCGTTCGCTCCAAG
CTGGGCTGTGTGCACGAACCCCCCGTTCAGCCCGACCGCTGCGCCTTATCCGGTAACTATCGTCTTGAGT
CCAACCCGGTAAGACACGACTTATCGCCACTGGCAGCAGCCACTGGTAACAGGATTAGCAGAGCGAGGTA
TGTAGGCGGTGCTACAGAGTTCTTGAAGTGGTGGCCTAACTACGGCTACACTAGAAGAACAGTATTTGGT
ATCTGCGCTCTGCTGAAGCCAGTTACCTTCGGAAAAAGAGTTGGTAGCTCTTGATCCGGCAAACAAACCA
CCGCTGGTAGCGGTGGTTTTTTTGTTTGCAAGCAGCAGATTACGCGCAGAAAAAAAGGATCTCAAGAAGA
TCCTTTGATCTTTTCTACGGGGTCTGACGCTCAGTGGAACGAAAACTCACGTTAAGGGATTTTGGTCATG
AGATTATCAAAAAGGATCTTCACCTAGATCCTTTTGCGGCCGCAAATCAATCTAAAGTATATATGAGTAA
ACTTGGTCTGACAGTTACCAATGCTTAATCAGTGAGGCACCTATCTCAGCGATCTGTCTATTTCGTTCAT
CCATAGTTGCCTGACTCCCCGTCGTGTAGATAACTACGATACGGGAGGGCTTACCATCTGGCCCCAGTGC
TGCAATGATACCGCGAGACCCACGCTCACCGGCTCCAGATTTATCAGCAATAAACCAGCCAGCCGGAAGG
GCCGAGCGCAGAAGTGGTCCTGCAACTTTATCCGCCTCCATCCAGTCTATTAATTGTTGCCGGGAAGCTA
GAGTAAGTAGTTCGCCAGTTAATAGTTTGCGCAACGTTGTTGCCATTGCTACAGGCATCGTGGTGTCACG
CTCGTCGTTTGGTATGGCTTCATTCAGCTCCGGTTCCCAACGATCAAGGCGAGTTACATGATCCCCCATG
TTGTGCAAAAAAGCGGTTAGCTCCTTCGGTCCTCCGATCGTTGTCAGAAGTAAGTTGGCCGCAGTGTTAT
CACTCATGGTTATGGCAGCACTGCATAATTCTCTTACTGTCATGCCATCCGTAAGATGCTTTTCTGTGAC
TGGTGAGTACTCAACCAAGTCATTCTGAGAATAGTGTATGCGGCGACCGAGTTGCTCTTGCCCGGCGTCA
ATACGGGATAATACCGCGCCACATAGCAGAACTTTAAAAGTGCTCATCATTGGAAAACGTTCTTCGGGGC
GAAAACTCTCAAGGATCTTACCGCTGTTGAGATCCAGTTCGATGTAACCCACTCGTGCACCCAACTGATC
TTCAGCATCTTTTACTTTCACCAGCGTTTCTGGGTGAGCAAAAACAGGAAGGCAAAATGCCGCAAAAAAG
GGAATAAGGGCGACACGGAAATGTTGAATACTCATACTCTTCCTTTTTCAATATTATTGAAGCATTTATC
AGGGTTATTGTCTCATGAGCGGATACATATTTGAATGTATTTAGAAAAATAAACAAATAGGGGTTCCGCG
CACATTTCCCCGAAAAGTGCCAC
Features (pLannotate 1.2.2; 15 found; start..end, strand, type, name):
      8..477     +  LTR            LTR: long terminal repeat from Moloney murine leukemia virus
    621..879     +  misc_feature   MESV Ψ (fragment): packaging signal of murine embryonic stem cell virus
    946..1362    +  CDS            gag (truncated): truncated Moloney murine leukemia virus (MMLV) gag gene lacking the start codon
   1373..1613    +  promoter       U6 promoter: RNA polymerase III promoter for human U6 snRNA
   1643..1718    +  misc_RNA       gRNA scaffold: guide RNA scaffold for the Streptococcus pyogenes CRISPR/Cas9 system
   1772..2953    +  promoter       EF-1α promoter: strong constitutive promoter for human elongation factor EF-1α
   2965..2989    +  CDS            3xFLAG (fragment): three tandem FLAG® epitope tags
   2989..3693    +  CDS            mCherry: mCherry is a basic (constitutively fluorescent) red fluorescent protein published in 2004, derived from Discosoma sp.. It is reported to be a very rapidly-maturing monomer with low acid sensitivity.
   3772..7875    +  CDS            cas9: CAS9_STRP1 - Also known as csn1 From Streptococcus pyogenes serotype M1.
   7965..8086    +  LTR            3' LTR (ΔU3) (fragment): self-inactivating 3' long terminal repeat (LTR) from Moloney murine leukemia virus
   8087..8556    +  LTR            LTR: long terminal repeat from Moloney murine leukemia virus
   8622..8674    -  CDS            lacI (fragment): lac repressor; lacI; The lac repressor binds to the lac operator to inhibit transcription in E. coli. This inhibition can be relieved by adding lactose or isopropyl-β-D-thiogalactopyranoside (IPTG).
   8857..9445    -  rep_origin     ori: high-copy-number ColE1/pMB1/pBR322/pUC origin of replication
   9605..10465   -  CDS            AmpR: β-lactamase; bla; confers resistance to ampicillin, carbenicillin, and related antibiotics
  10466..10570   -  promoter       AmpR promoter: bla
