[The description below was written by a language model from this plasmid's Addgene catalogue record and pLannotate feature annotations shown in this document.]
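Description:
pYS19 is a CRISPR expression plasmid built on the pCRISPAINT backbone that serves as the "frame –2 selector" in a homology-independent (NHEJ) knock-in scheme. It is propagated in E. coli through a high-copy ColE1/pUC-type origin and selected with ampicillin via the β-lactamase gene and its native promoter. The annotated 10.6 kb sequence shows that the expression cassettes sit within a Moloney murine leukemia virus-derived retroviral framework: a 5' LTR, an MESV packaging signal fragment, a truncated gag segment lacking its start codon, and 3' LTR sequences including a fragment annotated as a self-inactivating ΔU3 LTR. The record does not say that retroviral packaging is intended, and these repeated elements may simply be carried over from the parental vector.

The payload has two transcription units. A human U6 RNA polymerase III promoter drives a single guide RNA consisting of the frame –2 spacer fused to the S. pyogenes gRNA scaffold. Downstream, the strong constitutive EF-1α promoter drives a coding region that begins with a FLAG epitope fragment, followed by mCherry and then S. pyogenes Cas9. The short gap between mCherry and Cas9 is not annotated, so the record does not state whether they form a direct fusion or are separated by a linker or cleavage peptide. Either way, red fluorescence marks cells that express the nuclease.

In CRISPaint-type strategies, a frame selector guide cuts a universal donor plasmid rather than the genome. This linearises the donor at a position chosen so that the tag ligates into a separately targeted genomic break in the correct reading frame. The associated work applies this approach to rapid fluorescent protein knock-in with universal donors in mouse embryonic stem cells.
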