Addgene plasmid #202084: pYS19
Purpose: Frame -2 selector for NHEJ knock-in
Depositing lab: Daniel Dickinson. Depositing organization: University of Texas at Austin. Publication: Efficient and rapid fluorescent protein knock-in with universal donors in mouse embryonic stem cells. Shi Y, Kopparapu N, Ohler L, Dickinson DJ. Development. 2023 May 15;150(10):dev201367. doi: 10.1242/dev.201367. Epub 2023 May 25. PubMed 37129004.
Backbone
  Vector backbone: pCRISPAINT
  Vector type: CRISPR
Growth in bacteria
  Bacterial resistance: Ampicillin, 100 μg/mL
  Growth temperature: 30°C
  Growth strain: NEB Stable
  Copy number: High Copy
Gene/Insert
  Gene/Insert name: pEF1a-mCherry-Cas9 + Frame –2 sgRNA
  gRNA/shRNA sequence: Cgggccagtacccaaaaagc
  Species: S. pyogenes (Cas9)
  Promoter: EF1a
  Cloning method: Gibson Cloning
Terms and licenses: Academic/Nonprofit Terms; Industry Terms: Not Available to Industry
How to cite: pYS19 was a gift from Daniel Dickinson (Addgene plasmid # 202084 ; http://n2t.net/addgene:202084 ; RRID:Addgene_202084)
